>Addgene plasmid #237991 | TRAV38-1 | addgene full sequence | sequence record 475836 | Addgene NGS Result
AGGCTAGGTGGAGGCTCAGTGATGATAAGTCTGCGATGGTGGATGCATGTGTCATGGTCATAGCTGTTTC
CTGTGTGAAATTGTTATCCGCTCAGAGGGCACAATCCTATTCCGCGCTATCCGACAATCTCCAAGACATT
AGGTGGAGTTCAGTTCGGCGTATGGCATATGTCGCTGGAAAGAACATGTGAGCAAAAGGCCAGCAAAAGG
CCAGGAACCGTAAAAAGGCCGCGTTGCTGGCGTTTTTCCATAGGCTCCGCCCCCCTGACGAGCATCACAA
AAATCGACGCTCAAGTCAGAGGTGGCGAAACCCGACAGGACTATAAAGATACCAGGCGTTTCCCCCTGGA
AGCTCCCTCGTGCGCTCTCCTGTTCCGACCCTGCCGCTTACCGGATACCTGTCCGCCTTTCTCCCTTCGG
GAAGCGTGGCGCTTTCTCATAGCTCACGCTGTAGGTATCTCAGTTCGGTGTAGGTCGTTCGCTCCAAGCT
GGGCTGTGTGCACGAACCCCCCGTTCAGCCCGACCGCTGCGCCTTATCCGGTAACTATCGTCTTGAGTCC
AACCCGGTAAGACACGACTTATCGCCACTGGCAGCAGCCACTGGTAACAGGATTAGCAGAGCGAGGTATG
TAGGCGGTGCTACAGAGTTCTTGAAGTGGTGGCCTAACTACGGCTACACTAGAAGAACAGTATTTGGTAT
CTGCGCTCTGCTGAAGCCAGTTACCTTCGGAAAAAGAGTTGGTAGCTCTTGATCCGGCAAACAAACCACC
GCTGGTAGCGGTGGTTTTTTTGTTTGCAAGCAGCAGATTACGCGCAGAAAAAAAGGATCTCAAGAAGAAG
ATCCTTTGATCTTTTCTACGGGGTCTGACGCTCAGTGGAACGAAAACTCACGTTAAGGGATTTTGGTCAT
GAGATTATCAAAAAGGATCTTCACCTAGATCCTTTTAAATTAAAAATGAAGTTTTAAATCAAGCCCAATC
TGAATAATGTTACAACCAATTAACCAATTCTGATTAGAAAAACTCATCGAGCATCAAATGAAACTGCAAT
TTATTCATATCAGGATTATCAATACCATATTTTTGAAAAAGCCGTTTCTGTAATGAAGGAGAAAACTCAC
CGAGGCAGTTCCATAGGATGGCAAGATCCTGGTATCGGTCTGCGATTCCGACTCGTCCAACATCAATACA
ACCTATTAATTTCCCCTCGTCAAAAATAAGGTTATCAAGTGAGAAATCACCATGAGTGACGACTGAATCC
GGTGAGAATGGCAAAAGTTTATGCATTTCTTTCCAGACTTGTTCAACAGGCCAGCCATTACGCTCGTCAT
CAAAATCACTCGCATCAACCAAACCGTTATTCATTCGTGATTGCGCCTGAGCAAGACGAAATACGCGATC
GCTGTTAAAAGGACAATTACAAACAGGAATCGAATGCAACCGGCGCAGGAACACTGCCAGCGCATCAACA
ATATTTTCACCTGAATCAGGATATTCTTCTAATACCTGGAATGCTGTTTTTCCGGGGATCGCAGTGGTGA
GTAACCATGCATCATCAGGAGTACGGATAAAATGCTTGATGGTCGGAAGAGGCATAAATTCCGTCAGCCA
GTTTAGTCTGACCATCTCATCTGTAACATCATTGGCAACGCTACCTTTGCCATGTTTCAGAAACAACTCT
GGCGCATCGGGCTTCCCATACAAGCGATAGATTGTCGCACCTGATTGCCCGACATTATCGCGAGCCCATT
TATACCCATATAAATCAGCATCCATGTTGGAATTTAATCGCGGCCTCGACGTTTCCCGTTGAATATGGCT
CATAACACCCCTTGTATTACTGTTTATGTAAGCAGACAGTTTTATTGTTCATGATGATATATTTTTATCT
TGTGCAATGTAACATCAGAGATTTTGAGACACGGGCCAGAGCTGCATCGCGCGTTTCGGTGATGACGGTG
AAAACCTCTGACACATGCAGCTCCCGGGACGGTCACAGCTTGTCTGTAAGCGGATGCCGGGAGCAGACAA
GCCCGTCAGGGCGCGTCAGCGGGTGTTGGCTGTTGTTTGTCGCATTATACGAGCGTCCAGGTTGGGATAC
CTGAAACAAAACCCATCGTACGGCCAAGGAAGTCTCCAATAACTGTGATCCACCACAAGCGCCAGGGTTT
TCCCAGTCACGACGTTGTAAAACGACGGCCAGTCATGCATAATCCGCACGCATCTGGAATAAGGAAGTGC
CATTCCGCCTGACCTCTCGAGGTCAAGAGACGGGTCTCACGAAGTCGCTGTGTTTGAGCCATCAGAAGCA
GAGATCTCCCACACCCAAAAGGCCACACTGGTGTGCCTGGCCACAGGCTTCTACCCCGACCACGTGGAGC
TGAGCTGGTGGGTGAATGGGAAGGAGGTGCACAGTGGGGTCAGCACAGACCCGCAGCCCCTCAAGGAGCA
GCCCGCCCTCAATGACTCCAGATACTGCCTGAGCAGCCGCCTGAGAGTCTCGGCCACCTTCTGGCAGAAC
CCCCGCAACCACTTCCGCTGTCAAGTCCAGTTCTACGGGCTCTCGGAGAATGACGAGTGGACCCAGGATA
GGGCCAAACCTGTCACCCAGATCGTCAGCGCCGAGGCCTGGGGTAGAGCAGACTGTGGCTTCACCTCCGA
GTCTTACCAGCAAGGGGTCCTGTCTGCCACCATCCTCTATGAGATCTTGCTAGGGAAGGCCACCTTGTAT
GCCGTGCTGGTCAGTGCCCTCGTGCTGATGGCCATGGTCAAGAGAAAGGATTCCAGAGGCGGAAGTGGAG
CAACCAATTTCTCCTTGCTGAAGCAGGCCGGTGACGTTGAGGAAAACCCAGGACCAATGACACGAGTTAG
CTTGCTGTGGGCAGTCGTGGTGAGCACCTGTCTTGAATCCGGCATGGCCCAGACAGTCACTCAGTCTCAA
CCAGAGATGTCTGTGCAGGAGGCAGAGACTGTGACCCTGAGTTGCACATATGACACCAGTGAGAATAATT
ATTATTTGTTCTGGTACAAGCAGCCTCCCAGCAGGCAGATGATTCTCGTTATTCGCCAAGAAGCTTATAA
GCAACAGAATGCAACGGAGAATCGTTTCTCTGTGAACTTCCAGAAAGCAGCCAAATCCTTCAGTCTCAAG
ATCTCAGACTCACAGCTGGGGGACACGGAGAGACCCGTCTCAGGGTACTCGAG
Features (pLannotate 1.2.2; 6 found; start..end, strand, type, name):
    245..833     -  rep_origin     ori: high-copy-number ColE1/pMB1/pBR322/pUC origin of replication
   1014..1823    -  CDS            KanR: aminoglycoside phosphotransferase; aph(3')-Ia; confers resistance to kanamycin in bacteria or G418 (Geneticin®) in eukaryotes
   1930..1971    +  CDS            rop (fragment): Rop protein, which maintains plasmids at low copy number; rop
   2160..2203    -  CDS            lacZα (fragment): LacZα fragment of β-galactosidase; lacZ fragment
   2284..2790    +  CDS            TRBC2 (fragment): TRBC2_HUMAN - Also known as TCRBC2 From Homo sapiens (Human).
   2908..3183    +  CDS            TRDV1 (fragment): TRDV1_HUMAN - Experimental evidence at protein level: Swiss-Prot protein existence level 1. V region of the variable domain of T cell receptor (TR) delta chain that participates in the antigen recognition (PubMed:24600447). Gamma-delta TRs recognize a variety of self and foreign non-peptide antigens frequently expressed at the epithelial boundaries between the host and external environment, including endogenous lipids presented by MH-like protein CD1D and phosphoantigens presented by butyrophilin-like molecule BTN3A1. Upon antigen recognition induces rapid, innate-like immune responses involve
