[The description below was written by a language model from this plasmid's Addgene catalogue record and pLannotate feature annotations shown in this document.]
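Description:
TRAV38-1 is a small, high-copy bacterial cloning plasmid built on the commercial pTwist Kan High Copy v2 backbone and classed as a synthetic biology part. It serves as a modular building block for assembling human T cell receptor (TCR) genes rather than as an expression vector. It is propagated in E. coli through a ColE1/pUC-type origin of replication and selected with kanamycin via an aminoglycoside phosphotransferase (KanR) gene. The short rop and lacZα matches in the feature table are only fragments, most likely backbone remnants with no functional role. No eukaryotic promoter, polyadenylation signal or viral element is annotated, consistent with a storage or donor plasmid.

The roughly 950 bp human insert is recorded as TRBC-P2A-TRAV38-1: a TCR beta-chain constant region, a P2A self-cleaving peptide, and the TRAV38-1 alpha-chain variable gene segment, with no mutations. The automated annotation identifies the constant region as a TRBC2 fragment, leaves the gap where the P2A would lie unlabelled, and calls the downstream variable segment a TRDV1 fragment. That call probably reflects homology among V-region segments in the annotation database, since the catalogue entry specifies TRAV38-1.

This arrangement supplies the invariant middle portion of a bicistronic beta-P2A-alpha TCR cassette. When joined to a beta-chain variable/CDR3 region upstream and to an alpha-chain CDR3/J and constant region downstream, it would give a single open reading frame from which both chains are produced through 2A-mediated ribosomal skipping. The stated purpose is generating TCRs by cloning, and the associated work concerns scalable TCR synthesis and antigen reactivity screening. The record does not state the cloning method or the flanking assembly sites.
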