Addgene plasmid #237991: TRAV38-1
Purpose: Encodes TRAV38-1 allele, P2A, and TRBC to generate TCRs via cloning
Depositing lab: Michael Birnbaum. Depositing organization: Massachusetts Institute of Technology. Publication: Scalable TCR synthesis and screening enable antigen reactivity mapping in vitiligo. Gaglione SA, Mukkamala RS, Krishna C, Smith BE, Wadsworth MH 2nd, Jelinsky SA, Perez CR, Schmidt-Hong L, Katz EL, Gellatly KJ, Ali LR, Shen J, Holec PV, Zhao QH, Chan AO, Xu EJK, Kravarik KM, Guzova JA, Dobson CS, Singh H, Garber M, Dougan M, Dougan SK, Harris JE, Winkler A, Birnbaum ME. Immunity. 2026 Feb 10;59(2):477-493.e9. doi: 10.1016/j.immuni.2026.01.001. Epub 2026 Jan 28. PubMed 41610844.
Backbone
  Vector backbone: pTwist Kan High Copy v2
  Backbone manufacturer: Twist
  Backbone size w/o insert (bp): 2255
  Vector type: Synthetic Biology
Growth in bacteria
  Bacterial resistance: Kanamycin, 50 μg/mL
  Growth temperature: 37°C
  Growth strain: DH5alpha
  Copy number: High Copy
Gene/Insert
  Gene/Insert name: TRBC-P2A-TRAV38-1
  Species: H. sapiens (human)
  Insert size (bp): 948
  Mutation: None
  Entrez Gene: TRAV38-1 (a.k.a. TCRAV14S2, TCRAV38S1, TRAV381)
  Cloning method: Unknown
Terms and licenses: Academic/Nonprofit Terms; Industry Terms: Not Available to Industry
Depositor comments: Please visit https://doi.org/10.1101/2025.04.24.649726 for bioRxiv preprint.
How to cite: TRAV38-1 was a gift from Michael Birnbaum (Addgene plasmid # 237991 ; http://n2t.net/addgene:237991 ; RRID:Addgene_237991)
